>Addgene plasmid #222118 | pGFP-AUU-IRES-mCherry | addgene full sequence | sequence record 448482 | Addgene NGS Result
AGAGATTTAAAGCTCTAAGGTAAATATAAAATTTTTAAGTGTATAATGTGTTAAACTACTGATTCTAATT
GTTTGTGTATTTTAGATTCCAACCTATGGAACTGATGAATGGGAGCAGTGGTGGAATGCCTTTAATGAGG
AAAACCTGTTTTGCTCAGAAGAAATGCCATCTAGTGATGATGAGGCTACTGCTGACTCTCAACATTCTAC
TCCTCCAAAAAAGAAGAGAAAGGTAGAAGACCCCAAGGACTTTCCTTCAGAATTGCTAAGTTTTTTGAGT
CATGCTGTGTTTAGTAATAGAACTCTTGCTTGCTTTGCTATTTACACCACAAAGGAAAAAGCTGCACTGC
TATACAAGAAAATTATGGAAAAATATTCTGTAACCTTTATAAGTAGGCATAACAGTTATAATCATAACAT
ACTGTTTTTTCTTACTCCACACAGGCATAGAGTGTCTGCTATTAATAACTATGCTCAAAAATTGTGTACC
TTTAGCTTTTTAATTTGTAAAGGGGTTAATAAGGAATATTTGATGTATAGTGCCTTGACTAGAGATCATA
ATCAGCCATACCACATTTGTAGAGGTTTTACTTGCTTTAAAAAACCTCCCACACCTCCCCCTGAACCTGA
AACATAAAATGAATGCAATTGTTGTTGTTAACTTGTTTATTGCAGCTTATAATGGTTACAAATAAAGCAA
TAGCATCACAAATTTCACAAATAAAGCATTTTTTTCACTGCATTCTAGTTGTGGTTTGTCCAAACTCATC
AATGTATCTTATCATGTCTGGATCAACTGGATAACTCAAGCTAACCAAAATCATCCCAAACTTCCCACCC
CATACCCTATTACCACTGCCAATTACCTGTGGTTTCATTTACTCTAAACCTGTGATTCCTCTGAATTATT
TTCATTTTAAAGAAATTGTATTTGTTAAATATGTACTACAAACTTAGTAGTTGGAAGGGCTAATTCACTC
CCAAAGAAGACAAGATATCCTTGATCTGTGGATCTACCACACACAAGGCTACTTCCCTGATTAGCAGAAC
TACACACCAGGGCCAGGGGTCAGATATCCACTGACCTTTGGATGGTGCTACAAGCTAGTACCAGTTGAGC
CAGATAAGGTAGAAGAGGCCAATAAAGGAGAGAACACCAGCTTGTTACACCCTGTGAGCCTGCATGGGAT
GGATGACCCGGAGAGAGAAGTGTTAGAGTGGAGGTTTGACAGCCGCCTAGCATTTCATCACGTGGCCCGA
GAGCTGCATCCGGAGTACTTCAAGAACTGCTGATATCGAGCTTGCTACAAGGGACTTTCCGCTGGGGACT
TTCCAGGGAGGCGTGGCCTGGGCGGGACTGGGGAGTGGCGAGCCCTCAGATCCTGCATATAAGCAGCTGC
TTTTTGCCTGTACTGGGTCTCTCTGGTTAGACCAGATCTGAGCCTGGGAGCTCTCTGGCTAACTAGGGAA
CCCACTGCTTAAGCCTCAATAAAGCTTGCCTTGAGTGCTTCAAGTAGTGTGTGCCCGTCTGTTGTGTGAC
TCTGGTAACTAGAGATCCCTCAGACCCTTTTAGTCAGTGTGGAAAATCTCTAGCAGTGGCGCCCGAACAG
GGACTTGAAAGCGAAAGGGAAACCAGAGGAGCTCTCTCGACGCAGGACTCGGCTTGCTGAAGCGCGCACG
GCAAGAGGCGAGGGGCGGCGACTGGTGAGTACGCCAAAAATTTTGACTAGCGGAGGCTAGAAGGAGAGAG
ATGGGTGCGAGAGCGTCAGTATTAAGCGGGGGAGAATTAGATCGCGATGGGAAAAAATTCGGTTAAGGCC
AGGGGGAAAGAAAAAATATAAATTAAAACATATAGTATGGGCAAGCAGGGAGCTAGAACGATTCGCAGTT
AATCCTGGCCTGTTAGAAACATCAGAAGGCTGTAGACAAATACTGGGACAGCTACAACCATCCCTTCAGA
CAGGATCAGAAGAACTTAGATCATTATATAATACAGTAGCAACCCTCTATTGTGTGCATCAAAGGATAGA
GATAAAAGACACCAAGGAAGCTTTAGACAAGATAGAGGAAGAGCAAAACAAAAGTAAGACCACCGCACAG
CAAGCGGCCGGCCGCTGATCTTCAGACCTGGAGGAGGAGATATGAGGGACAATTGGAGAAGTGAATTATA
TAAATATAAAGTAGTAAAAATTGAACCATTAGGAGTAGCACCCACCAAGGCAAAGAGAAGAGTGGTGCAG
AGAGAAAAAAGAGCAGTGGGAATAGGAGCTTTGTTCCTTGGGTTCTTGGGAGCAGCAGGAAGCACTATGG
GCGCAGCGTCAATGACGCTGACGGTACAGGCCAGACAATTATTGTCTGGTATAGTGCAGCAGCAGAACAA
TTTGCTGAGGGCTATTGAGGCGCAACAGCATCTGTTGCAACTCACAGTCTGGGGCATCAAGCAGCTCCAG
GCAAGAATCCTGGCTGTGGAAAGATACCTAAAGGATCAACAGCTCCTGGGGATTTGGGGTTGCTCTGGAA
AACTCATTTGCACCACTGCTGTGCCTTGGAATGCTAGTTGGAGTAATAAATCTCTGGAACAGATTTGGAA
TCACACGACCTGGATGGAGTGGGACAGAGAAATTAACAATTACACAAGCTTAATACACTCCTTAATTGAA
GAATCGCAAAACCAGCAAGAAAAGAATGAACAAGAATTATTGGAATTAGATAAATGGGCAAGTTTGTGGA
ATTGGTTTAACATAACAAATTGGCTGTGGTATATAAAATTATTCATAATGATAGTAGGAGGCTTGGTAGG
TTTAAGAATAGTTTTTGCTGTACTTTCTATAGTGAATAGAGTTAGGCAGGGATATTCACCATTATCGTTT
CAGACCCACCTCCCAACCCCGAGGGGACCCGACAGGCCCGAAGGAATAGAAGAAGAAGGTGGAGAGAGAG
ACAGAGACAGATCCATTCGATTAGTGAACGGATCTCGACGGTATCGCCAAATGGCAGTATTCATCCACAA
TTTTAAAAGAAAAGGGGGGATTGGGGGGTACAGTGCAGGGGAAAGAATAGTAGACATAATAGCAACAGAC
ATACAAACTAAAGAATTACAAAAACAAATTACAAAAATTCAAAATTTTCGGGTTTATTACAGGGACAGCA
GAGATCCAGTTTGGATCGATAAGCTTGATATCGAATTCGGGAGGTGGTCCCTGCAGTTACGCCAATGATA
ACCCCCGCCAGAAAAATCTTAGTAGCCTTCCCTTTTTGTTTTCCGTGCCCCAACTCGGCGGATTGACTCG
GCCCCTTCCGGAAACACCCGAATCAACTTCTAGTCAAATTATTGTTCACGCCGCAATGACCCACCCCTGG
CCCGCGTCTGTGGAACTGACCCCTGGTGTACAGGAGAGTTCGCTGCTGAAAGTGGTCCCAAAGGGGTACT
AGTTTTTAAGCTCCCAACTCCCCCTCCCCCAGCGTCTGGAGGATTCCACACCCTCGCACCGCAGGGGCGA
GGAAGTGGGCGGAGTCCGGTTTTGGCGCCAGCCGCTGAGGCTGCCAAGCAGAAAAGCCACCGCTGAGGAG
ACTCCGGTCACTGTCCTCGCCCCGCCTCCCCCTTCCCTCCCCTTGGGGACCACCGGGCGCCACGCCGCGA
ACGGTAAGTGCCGCGGTCGTCGGCGCCTCCGCCCTCCCCCTAGGGCCCCAATTCCCAGCGGGCGCGGCGC
GCGGCCCCGCGCGCAGCTCCCGGCTCCCTCCCCCTTCGGATGTGGCTTGAGCTGTAGGCGCGGAGTCCTG
CAGCCCCGATAAAATAAAAGATTTTATTTAGTCTCCAGAAAAAGGGGGGAATGAAAGACCCCACCTGTAG
GTTTGGCAAGCTAGCTGCAGTAACGCCATTTTGCAAGGCATGGAAAAATACCAAACCAAGAATAGAGAAG
TTCAGATCAAGGGCGGGTACATGAAAATAGCTAACGTTGGGCCAAACAGGATATCTGCGGTGAGCAGTTT
CGGCCCCGGCCCGGGGCCAAGAACAGATGGTCACCGCAGTTTCGGCCCCGGCCCGAGGCCAAGAACAGAT
GGTCCCCAGATATGGCCCAACCCTCAGCAGTTTCTTAAGACCCATCAGATGTTTCCAGGCTCCCCCAAGG
ACCTGAAATGACCCTGCGCCTTATTTGAATTAACCAATCAGCCTGCTTCTCGCTTCTGTTCGCGCGCTTC
TGCTTCCCGAGCTCTATAAAAGAGCTCACAACCCCTCACTCGGCGCGCCAGTCCTCCGACAGACTGAGTC
GCCCGGGGGGGATCTGGAGCTCTCGAGAATTCTCAGCCGCCACCATTAGCAAAGGAGAAGAACTTTTCAC
TGGAGTTGTCCCAATTCTTGTTGAATTAGATGGTGATGTTAATGGGCACAAATTTTCTGTCCGTGGAGAG
GGTGAAGGTGATGCTACAAACGGAAAACTCACCCTTAAATTTATTTGCACTACTGGAAAACTACCTGTTC
CGTGGCCAACACTTGTCACTACTCTGACCTATGGTGTTCAATGCTTTTCCCGTTATCCGGATCACATGAA
ACGGCATGACTTTTTCAAGAGTGCCATGCCCGAAGGTTATGTACAGGAACGCACTATATCTTTCAAAGAT
GACGGGACCTACAAGACGCGTGCTGAAGTCAAGTTTGAAGGTGATACCCTTGTTAATCGTATCGAGTTAA
AGGGTATTGATTTTAAAGAAGATGGAAACATTCTTGGACACAAACTCGAGTACAACTTTAACTCACACAA
TGTATACATCACGGCAGACAAACAAAAGAATGGAATCAAAGCTAACTTCAAAATTCGCCACAACGTTGAA
GATGGTTCCGTTCAACTAGCAGACCATTATCAACAAAATACTCCAATTGGCGATGGCCCTGTCCTTTTAC
CAGACAACCATTACCTGTCGACACAATCTGTCCTTTCGAAAGATCCCAACGAAAAGCGTGACCACATGGT
CCTTCTTGAGTTTGTAACTGCTGCTGGGATTACACATGGCATGGATGAGCTCTACAAATAATAAGCGGCC
GCGCCCCTCTCCCTCCCCCCCCCCTAACGTTACTGGCCGAAGCCGCTTGGAATAAGGCCGGTGTGCGTTT
GTCTATATGTTATTTTCCACCATATTGCCGTCTTTTGGCAATGTGAGGGCCCGGAAACCTGGCCCTGTCT
TCTTGACGAGCATTCCTAGGGGTCTTTCCCCTCTCGCCAAAGGAATGCAAGGTCTGTTGAATGTCGTGAA
GGAAGCAGTTCCTCTGGAAGCTTCTTGAAGACAAACAACGTCTGTAGCGACCCTTTGCAGGCAGCGGAAC
CCCCCACCTGGCGACAGGTGCCTCTGCGGCCAAAAGCCACGTGTATAAGATACACCTGCAAAGGCGGCAC
AACCCCAGTGCCACGTTGTGAGTTGGATAGTTGTGGAAAGAGTCAAATGGCTCTCCTCAAGCGTATTCAA
CAAGGGGCTGAAGGATGCCCAGAAGGTACCCCATTGTATGGGATCTGATCTGGGGCCTCGGTGCACATGC
TTTACATGTGTTTAGTCGAGGTTAAAAAAACGTCTAGGCCCCCCGAACCACGGGGACGTGGTTTTCCTTT
GAAAAACACGATGATAATATGGCCACAACCATGGCGTCCGGAATGGTGAGCAAGGGCGAGGAGGATAACA
TGGCCATCATCAAGGAGTTCATGCGCTTCAAGGTGCACATGGAGGGCTCCGTGAACGGCCACGAGTTCGA
GATCGAGGGCGAGGGCGAGGGCCGCCCCTACGAGGGCACCCAGACCGCCAAGCTGAAGGTGACCAAGGGT
GGCCCCCTGCCCTTCGCCTGGGACATCCTGTCCCCTCAGTTCATGTACGGCTCCAAGGCCTACGTGAAGC
ACCCCGCCGACATCCCCGACTACTTGAAGCTGTCCTTCCCCGAGGGCTTCAAGTGGGAGCGCGTGATGAA
CTTCGAGGACGGCGGCGTGGTGACCGTGACCCAGGACTCCTCCCTGCAGGACGGCGAGTTCATCTACAAG
GTGAAGCTGCGCGGCACCAACTTCCCCTCCGACGGCCCCGTAATGCAGAAGAAGACAATGGGCTGGGAGG
CCTCCTCCGAGCGGATGTACCCCGAGGACGGCGCCCTGAAGGGCGAGATCAAGCAGAGGCTGAAGCTGAA
GGACGGCGGCCACTACGACGCTGAGGTCAAGACCACCTACAAGGCCAAGAAGCCCGTGCAGCTGCCCGGC
GCCTACAACGTCAACATCAAGTTGGACATCACCTCCCACAACGAGGACTACACCATCGTGGAACAGTACG
AACGCGCCGAGGGCCGCCACTCCACCGGCGGCATGGACGAGCTGTACAAGTAATAAGCGACTCTAGAGTC
GACCTGCAGGCATGCAAGCTTGATATCAAGCTTATCGATAATCAACCTCTGGATTACAAAATTTGTGAAA
GATTGACTGGTATTCTTAACTATGTTGCTCCTTTTACGCTATGTGGATACGCTGCTTTAATGCCTTTGTA
TCATGCTATTGCTTCCCGTATGGCTTTCATTTTCTCCTCCTTGTATAAATCCTGGTTGCTGTCTCTTTAT
GAGGAGTTGTGGCCCGTTGTCAGGCAACGTGGCGTGGTGTGCACTGTGTTTGCTGACGCAACCCCCACTG
GTTGGGGCATTGCCACCACCTGTCAGCTCCTTTCCGGGACTTTCGCTTTCCCCCTCCCTATTGCCACGGC
GGAACTCATCGCCGCCTGCCTTGCCCGCTGCTGGACAGGGGCTCGGCTGTTGGGCACTGACAATTCCGTG
GTGTTGTCGGGGAAATCATCGTCCTTTCCTTGGCTGCTCGCCTGTGTTGCCACCTGGATTCTGCGCGGGA
CGTCCTTCTGCTACGTCCCTTCGGCCCTCAATCCAGCGGACCTTCCTTCCCGCGGCCTGCTGCCGGCTCT
GCGGCCTCTTCCGCGTCTTCGCCTTCGCCCTCAGACGAGTCGGATCTCCCTTTGGGCCGCCTCCCCGCAT
CGATACCGTCGACCTCGAGGGAATTAATTCGAGCTCGGTACCTTTAAGACCAATGACTTACAAGGCAGCT
GTAGATCTTAGCCACTTTTTAAAAGAAAAGGGGGGACTGGAAGGGCTAATTCACTCCCAACGAAGACAAG
ATCTGCTTTTTGCTTGTACTGGGTCTCTCTGGTTAGACCAGATCTGAGCCTGGGAGCTCTCTGGCTAACT
AGGGAACCCACTGCTTAAGCCTCAATAAAGCTTGCCTTGAGTGCTTCAAGTAGTGTGTGCCCGTCTGTTG
TGTGACTCTGGTAACTAGAGATCCCTCAGACCCTTTTAGTCAGTGTGGAAAATCTCTAGCAGCATCTAGA
ATTAATTCCGTGTATTCTATAGTGTCACCTAAATCGTATGTGTATGATACATAAGGTTATGTATTAATTG
TAGCCGCGTTCTAACGACAATATGTACAAGCCTAATTGTGTAGCATCTGGCTTACTGAAGCAGACCCTAT
CATCTCTCTCGTAAACTGCCGTCAGAGTCGGTTTGGTTGGACGAACCTTCTGAGTTTCTGGTAACGCCGT
CCCGCACCCGGAAATGGTCAGCGAACCAATCAGCAGGGTCATCGCTAGCCAGATCCTCTACGCCGGACGC
ATCGTGGCCGGCATCACCGGCGCCACAGGTGCGGTTGCTGGCGCCTATATCGCCGACATCACCGATGGGG
AAGATCGGGCTCGCCACTTCGGGCTCATGAGCGCTTGTTTCGGCGTGGGTATGGTGGCAGGCCCCGTGGC
CGGGGGACTGTTGGGCGCCATCTCCTTGCATGCACCATTCCTTGCGGCGGCGGTGCTCAACGGCCTCAAC
CTACTACTGGGCTGCTTCCTAATGCAGGAGTCGCATAAGGGAGAGCGTCGAATGGTGCACTCTCAGTACA
ATCTGCTCTGATGCCGCATAGTTAAGCCAGCCCCGACACCCGCCAACACCCGCTGACGCGCCCTGACGGG
CTTGTCTGCTCCCGGCATCCGCTTACAGACAAGCTGTGACCGTCTCCGGGAGCTGCATGTGTCAGAGGTT
TTCACCGTCATCACCGAAACGCGCGAGACGAAAGGGCCTCGTGATACGCCTATTTTTATAGGTTAATGTC
ATGATAATAATGGTTTCTTAGACGTCAGGTGGCACTTTTCGGGGAAATGTGCGCGGAACCCCTATTTGTT
TATTTTTCTAAATACATTCAAATATGTATCCGCTCATGAGACAATAACCCTGATAAATGCTTCAATAATA
TTGAAAAAGGAAGAGTATGAGTATTCAACATTTCCGTGTCGCCCTTATTCCCTTTTTTGCGGCATTTTGC
CTTCCTGTTTTTGCTCACCCAGAAACGCTGGTGAAAGTAAAAGATGCTGAAGATCAGTTGGGTGCACGAG
TGGGTTACATCGAACTGGATCTCAACAGCGGTAAGATCCTTGAGAGTTTTCGCCCCGAAGAACGTTTTCC
AATGATGAGCACTTTTAAAGTTCTGCTATGTGGCGCGGTATTATCCCGTATTGACGCCGGGCAAGAGCAA
CTCGGTCGCCGCATACACTATTCTCAGAATGACTTGGTTGAGTACTCACCAGTCACAGAAAAGCATCTTA
CGGATGGCATGACAGTAAGAGAATTATGCAGTGCTGCCATAACCATGAGTGATAACACTGCGGCCAACTT
ACTTCTGACAACGATCGGAGGACCGAAGGAGCTAACCGCTTTTTTGCACAACATGGGGGATCATGTAACT
CGCCTTGATCGTTGGGAACCGGAGCTGAATGAAGCCATACCAAACGACGAGCGTGACACCACGATGCCTG
TAGCAATGGCAACAACGTTGCGCAAACTATTAACTGGCGAACTACTTACTCTAGCTTCCCGGCAACAATT
AATAGACTGGATGGAGGCGGATAAAGTTGCAGGACCACTTCTGCGCTCGGCCCTTCCGGCTGGCTGGTTT
ATTGCTGATAAATCTGGAGCCGGTGAGCGTGGGTCTCGCGGTATCATTGCAGCACTGGGGCCAGATGGTA
AGCCCTCCCGTATCGTAGTTATCTACACGACGGGGAGTCAGGCAACTATGGATGAACGAAATAGACAGAT
CGCTGAGATAGGTGCCTCACTGATTAAGCATTGGTAACTGTCAGACCAAGTTTACTCATATATACTTTAG
ATTGATTTAAAACTTCATTTTTAATTTAAAAGGATCTAGGTGAAGATCCTTTTTGATAATCTCATGACCA
AAATCCCTTAACGTGAGTTTTCGTTCCACTGAGCGTCAGACCCCGTAGAAAAGATCAAAGGATCTTCTTG
AGATCCTTTTTTTCTGCGCGTAATCTGCTGCTTGCAAACAAAAAAACCACCGCTACCAGCGGTGGTTTGT
TTGCCGGATCAAGAGCTACCAACTCTTTTTCCGAAGGTAACTGGCTTCAGCAGAGCGCAGATACCAAATA
CTGTTCTTCTAGTGTAGCCGTAGTTAGGCCACCACTTCAAGAACTCTGTAGCACCGCCTACATACCTCGC
TCTGCTAATCCTGTTACCAGTGGCTGCTGCCAGTGGCGATAAGTCGTGTCTTACCGGGTTGGACTCAAGA
CGATAGTTACCGGATAAGGCGCAGCGGTCGGGCTGAACGGGGGGTTCGTGCACACAGCCCAGCTTGGAGC
GAACGACCTACACCGAACTGAGATACCTACAGCGTGAGCTATGAGAAAGCGCCACGCTTCCCGAAGGGAG
AAAGGCGGACAGGTATCCGGTAAGCGGCAGGGTCGGAACAGGAGAGCGCACGAGGGAGCTTCCAGGGGGA
AACGCCTGGTATCTTTATAGTCCTGTCGGGTTTCGCCACCTCTGACTTGAGCGTCGATTTTTGTGATGCT
CGTCAGGGGGGCGGAGCCTATGGAAAAACGCCAGCAACGCGGCCTTTTTACGGTTCCTGGCCTTTTGCTG
GCCTTTTGCTCACATGTTCTTTCCTGCGTTATCCCCTGATTCTGTGGATAACCGTATTACCGCCTTTGAG
TGAGCTGATACCGCTCGCCGCAGCCGAACGACCGAGCGCAGCGAGTCAGTGAGCGAGGAAGCGGAAGAGC
GCCCAATACGCAAACCGCCTCTCCCCGCGCGTTGGCCGATTCATTAATGCAGCTGTGGAATGTGTGTCAG
TTAGGGTGTGGAAAGTCCCCAGGCTCCCCAGCAGGCAGAAGTATGCAAAGCATGCATCTCAATTAGTCAG
CAACCAGGTGTGGAAAGTCCCCAGGCTCCCCAGCAGGCAGAAGTATGCAAAGCATGCATCTCAATTAGTC
AGCAACCATAGTCCCGCCCCTAACTCCGCCCATCCCGCCCCTAACTCCGCCCAGTTCCGCCCATTCTCCG
CCCCATGGCTGACTAATTTTTTTTATTTATGCAGAGGCCGAGGCCGCCTCGGCCTCTGAGCTATTCCAGA
AGTAGTGAGGAGGCTTTTTTGGAGGCCTAGGCTTTTGCAAAAAGCTTGGACACAAGACAGGCTTGCGAGA
TATGTTTGAGAATACCACTTTATCCCGCGTCAGGGAGAGGCAGTGCGTAAAAAGACGCGGACTCATGTGA
AATACTGGTTTTTAGTGCGCCAGATCTCTATAATCTCGCGCAACCTATTTTCCCCTCGAACACTTTTTAA
GCCGTAGATAAACAGGCTGGGACACTTCACATGAGCGAAAAATACATCGTCACCTGGGACATGTTGCAGA
TCCATGCACGTAAACTCGCAAGCCGACTGATGCCTTCTGAACAATGGAAAGGCATTATTGCCGTAAGCCG
TGGCGGTCTGTACCGGGTGCGTTACTGGCGCGTGAACTGGGTATTCGTCATGTCGATACCGTTTGTATTT
CCAGCTACGATCACGACAACCAGCGCGAGCTTAAAGTGCTGAAACGCGCAGAAGGCGATGGCGAAGGCTT
CATCGTTATTGATGACCTGGTGGATACCGGTGGTACTGCGGTTGCGATTCGTGAAATGTATCCAAAAGCG
CACTTTGTCACCATCTTCGCAAAACCGGCTGGTCGTCCGCTGGTTGATGACTATGTTGTTGATATCCCGC
AAGATACCTGGATTGAACAGCCGTGGGATATGGGCGTCGTATTCGTCCCGCCAATCTCCGGTCGCTAATC
TTTTCAACGCCTGGCACTGCCGGGCGTTGTTCTTTTTAACTTCAGGCGGGTTACAATAGTTTCCAGTAAG
TATTCTGGAGGCTGCATCCATGACACAGGCAAACCTGAGCGAAACCCTGTTCAAACCCCGCTTTAAACAT
CCTGAAACCTCGACGCTAGTCCGCCGCTTTAATCACGGCGCACAACCGCCTGTGCAGTCGGCCCTTGATG
GTAAAACCATCCCTCACTGGTATCGCATGATTAACCGTCTGATGTGGATCTGGCGCGGCATTGACCCACG
CGAAATCCTCGACGTCCAGGCACGTATTGTGATGAGCGATGCCGAACGTACCGACGATGATTTATACGAT
ACGGTGATTGGCTACCGTGGCGGCAACTGGATTTATGAGTGGGCCCCGGATCTTTGTGAAGGAACCTTAC
TTCTGTGGTGTGACATAATTGGACAAACTACCTAC
Features (pLannotate 1.2.2; 35 found; start..end, strand, type, name):
     20..85      +  intron         small t intron: SV40 (simian virus 40) small t antigen intron
    215..235     +  CDS            SV40 NLS: nuclear localization signal of SV40 (simian virus 40) large T antigen
    554..637     +  CDS            large T antigen (fragment): large T antigen from SV40 (simian virus 40)
    660..794     +  polyA_signal   SV40 poly(A) signal: SV40 polyadenylation signal
    961..1290    +  CDS            nef (fragment): NEF_HV1BR - Experimental evidence at protein level: Swiss-Prot protein existence level 1. Extracellular Nef protein targets CD4(+) T-lymphocytes for apoptosis by interacting with CXCR4 surface receptors (PubMed:14990729). From Human immunodeficiency virus type 1 group M subtype B (isolate BRU/LAI) (HIV-1).
   1338..1595    +  LTR            5' LTR (truncated): truncated 5' long terminal repeat (LTR) from HIV-1
   1642..1767    +  misc_feature   HIV-1 Ψ: packaging signal of human immunodeficiency virus type 1
   1751..2089    +  CDS            HIV-1 gag (fragment): gag protein from human immunodeficiency virus 1; gag
   2264..2497    +  misc_feature   RRE: The Rev response element (RRE) of HIV-1 allows for Rev-dependent mRNA export from the nucleus to the cytoplasm.
   2874..2974    +  CDS            Rev (fragment): human immunodeficiency virus 1 (HIV-1) Rev protein; rev; enhances nuclear export of unspliced and incompletely spliced viral mRNAs
   3011..3128    +  misc_feature   cPPT/CTS: central polypurine tract and central termination sequence of HIV-1
   3165..3188    -  misc_feature   MCS (fragment): pBluescript multiple cloning site
   3870..4277    +  promoter       SFFV promoter: spleen focus-forming virus long terminal repeat (LTR) promoter
   4315..5028    +  CDS            Superfolder GFP: Superfolder GFP is a basic (constitutively fluorescent) green fluorescent protein published in 2005, derived from Aequorea victoria. It is reported to be a very rapidly-maturing weak dimer.
   5155..5617    +  misc_feature   IRES: internal ribosome entry site (IRES) of the encephalomyocarditis virus (EMCV)
   5643..6350    +  CDS            mCherry: mCherry is a basic (constitutively fluorescent) red fluorescent protein published in 2004, derived from Discosoma sp.. It is reported to be a very rapidly-maturing monomer with low acid sensitivity.
   6361..6391    +  misc_feature   MCS (fragment): pUC18/19 multiple cloning site
   6392..6410    +  misc_feature   MCS (fragment): pBluescript multiple cloning site
   6410..6998    +  misc_feature   WPRE: woodchuck hepatitis virus posttranscriptional regulatory element
   6999..7021    +  misc_feature   MCS (fragment): pBluescript multiple cloning site
   7038..7106    +  CDS            nef (fragment): NEF_HV1Z2 - Experimental evidence at protein level: Swiss-Prot protein existence level 1. Extracellular Nef protein targets CD4(+) T-lymphocytes for apoptosis by interacting with CXCR4 surface receptors. From Human immunodeficiency virus type 1 group M subtype D (isolate Z2/CDC-Z34) (HIV-1).
   7108..7341    +  LTR            3' LTR (ΔU3): self-inactivating 3' long terminal repeat (LTR) from HIV-1
   7366..7384    -  promoter       SP6 promoter: promoter for bacteriophage SP6 RNA polymerase
   7612..7891    +  CDS            TcR (fragment): tetracycline efflux protein; tet; confers resistance to tetracycline
   7892..7940    -  misc_feature   bom (fragment): basis of mobility region from pBR322
   8042..8077    -  CDS            rop (fragment): Rop protein, which maintains plasmids at low copy number; rop
   8172..8276    +  promoter       AmpR promoter: bla
   8277..9137    +  CDS            AmpR: β-lactamase; bla; confers resistance to ampicillin, carbenicillin, and related antibiotics
   9308..9896    +  rep_origin     ori: high-copy-number ColE1/pMB1/pBR322/pUC origin of replication
  10079..10135   +  CDS            lacI (fragment): lac repressor; lacI; The lac repressor binds to the lac operator to inhibit transcription in E. coli. This inhibition can be relieved by adding lactose or isopropyl-β-D-thiogalactopyranoside (IPTG).
  10142..10471   +  promoter       SV40 promoter: SV40 enhancer and early promoter
  10671..10790   +  CDS            gpt (fragment): XGPT_ECOLI - Also known as gpp, gxu. Experimental evidence at protein level: Swiss-Prot protein existence level 1. Purine salvage pathway enzyme that catalyzes the transfer of the ribosyl-5-phosphate group from 5-phospho-alpha-D-ribose 1- diphosphate (PRPP) to the N9 position of the 6-oxopurines guanine and xanthine to form the corresponding ribonucleotides GMP (guanosine 5'- monophosphate) and XMP (xanthosine 5'-monophosphate), with the release of PPi. To a lesser extent, also acts on hypoxanthine (PubMed:9100006, PubMed:3886014). Does not ribophosphorylate adenine (PubMed:3886014). From Esch
  10790..11125   +  CDS            gpt (fragment): XGPT_ECOLI - Also known as gpp, gxu. Experimental evidence at protein level: Swiss-Prot protein existence level 1. Purine salvage pathway enzyme that catalyzes the transfer of the ribosyl-5-phosphate group from 5-phospho-alpha-D-ribose 1- diphosphate (PRPP) to the N9 position of the 6-oxopurines guanine and xanthine to form the corresponding ribonucleotides GMP (guanosine 5'- monophosphate) and XMP (xanthosine 5'-monophosphate), with the release of PPi. To a lesser extent, also acts on hypoxanthine (PubMed:9100006, PubMed:3886014). Does not ribophosphorylate adenine (PubMed:3886014). From Esch
  11220..11525   +  CDS            frsA (fragment): FRSA_ECOLI - Also known as yafA. Experimental evidence at protein level: Swiss-Prot protein existence level 1. Catalyzes the hydrolysis of esters (PubMed:15808744). Displays esterase activity toward pNP-butyrate (PubMed:15808744). May stimulate mixed-acid fermentation by acting as a fermentation/respiration switch that down-regulates respiration and up- regulates fermentation rates (PubMed:15169777). From Escherichia coli (strain K12).
  11529..18      +  CDS            small t antigen (fragment) (across the origin): SV40 (simian virus 40) small t antigen
