[The description below was written by a language model from this plasmid's Addgene catalogue record and pLannotate feature annotations shown in this document.]
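Description:
pGFP-AUU-IRES-mCherry is a lentiviral reporter plasmid for measuring how stringently mammalian cells select translation start codons. It was built by Gibson cloning into a pHR-type HIV-1 transfer vector derived from pHR-UCOE-SFFV-Zim3-dCas9-P2A-EGFP. The full sequence of about 11.6 kb carries the usual transfer-vector elements: a truncated 5' LTR, the Ψ packaging signal with an adjoining gag fragment, the RRE for Rev-dependent nuclear export, the cPPT/CTS, a WPRE downstream of the payload to boost transcript expression, and a self-inactivating ΔU3 3' LTR. In bacteria it is maintained through a high-copy ColE1/pUC-type origin and selected with ampicillin via the bla gene. The backbone also retains legacy fragments outside the LTRs, including an SV40 promoter with gpt fragments, SV40 small t intron and poly(A) sequences, and remnants of tet, rop and lacI. These are annotated only as fragments, and the record assigns them no role in the reporter.

The payload is a synthetic bicistronic cassette driven by the SFFV promoter. The first cistron is superfolder GFP, whose start codon has been changed to the near-cognate AUU, so green fluorescence depends on cap-dependent scanning ribosomes initiating at a non-AUG codon. An EMCV IRES then directs independent translation of mCherry from the same transcript. This provides an internal reference for mRNA abundance and integration level, so the GFP-to-mCherry ratio can serve as a normalised readout of initiation at the mutated codon. No mammalian drug-selection marker is annotated within the proviral region, so transduced cells would be identified by fluorescence. The associated work used such reporters in translational fidelity screens that implicated eIF3 and eIF4G2 in start codon selectivity. The UCOE element named in the parental backbone is not annotated in the feature table, so its presence here cannot be confirmed from the record.
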