Addgene plasmid #222118: pGFP-AUU-IRES-mCherry
Purpose: Start codon reporter with mutated start codon
Depositing lab: Jonathan Weissman. Depositing organization: Whitehead Institute for Biomedical Research. Publication: Translational fidelity screens in mammalian cells reveal eIF3 and eIF4G2 as regulators of start codon selectivity. She R, Luo J, Weissman JS. Nucleic Acids Res. 2023 Jul 7;51(12):6355-6369. doi: 10.1093/nar/gkad329. PubMed 37144468.
Backbone
  Vector backbone: pHR-UCOE-SFFV-Zim3-dCas9-P2A-EGFP
  Backbone manufacturer: Marco Jost & Jonathan Weissman, Addgene plasmid #188899
  Vector type: Lentiviral
Growth in bacteria
  Bacterial resistance: Ampicillin, 100 μg/mL
  Growth temperature: 37°C
  Growth strain: NEB Stable
  Copy number: High Copy
Gene/Insert
  Gene/Insert name: GFP-IRES-mCherry
  Species: Synthetic
  Mutation: AUU start codon
  Cloning method: Gibson Cloning
Terms and licenses: Academic/Nonprofit Terms; Industry Terms: Not Available to Industry
How to cite: pGFP-AUU-IRES-mCherry was a gift from Jonathan Weissman (Addgene plasmid # 222118 ; http://n2t.net/addgene:222118 ; RRID:Addgene_222118)
